Addgene plasmid #29780: PLKO-mcherry-luc-puro-shSCR
Depositing lab: Carl Novina. Depositing organization: Dana-Farber Cancer Institute. Publication: Intronic miR-211 assumes the tumor suppressive function of its host gene in melanoma. Levy C, Khaled M, Iliopoulos D, Janas MM, Schubert S, Pinner S, Chen PH, Li S, Fletcher AL, Yokoyama S, Scott KL, Garraway LA, Song JS, Granter SR, Turley SJ, Fisher DE, Novina CD. Mol Cell. 2010 Dec 10. 40(5):841-9. 10.1016/j.molcel.2010.11.020 PubMed 21109473.
Backbone
  Vector backbone: PLKO (modified)
  Backbone size w/o insert (bp): 9471
  Vector type: Mammalian Expression, Lentiviral, RNAi
  Selectable markers: Puromycin
Growth in bacteria
  Bacterial resistance: Ampicillin, 100 μg/mL
  Growth temperature: 37°C
  Growth strain: Stbl3
  Growth instructions: Stbl3
  Copy number: Low Copy
Gene/Insert
  Gene/Insert name: shSCR
  Insert size (bp): 52
  Cloning method: Restriction Enzyme; 5′ cloning site AgeI (destroyed during cloning); 3′ cloning site EcoRI (not destroyed)
  Sequencing primers: 5′ ccgagggcctatttcccatgattcc
Terms and licenses: Academic/Nonprofit Terms; Industry Terms: Not Available to Industry
Depositor comments: Sequence for scrambled sh is: aattctccgaacgtgtcacgtctcgagacgtgacacgttcggagaattttttt
How to cite: PLKO-mcherry-luc-puro-shSCR was a gift from Carl Novina (Addgene plasmid # 29780 ; http://n2t.net/addgene:29780 ; RRID:Addgene_29780)
