[The description below was written by a language model from this plasmid's Addgene catalogue record and the feature table of its GenBank file.]
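Description:
PLKO-mcherry-luc-puro-shSCR is a modified pLKO lentiviral RNAi vector of about 9.5 kb that carries a scrambled, non-targeting short hairpin (shSCR, 52 bp) and serves as the control in knockdown experiments. It is propagated in E. coli through a ColE1/pUC-type origin with ampicillin resistance (bla). The catalogue lists it as low copy and specifies a recombination-deficient strain, as is common for plasmids with LTR repeats. An f1 origin, an SV40 origin and poly(A) signal, and lac/T3/T7 backbone remnants lie outside the viral region.

The transfer cassette follows a third-generation, self-inactivating design. An RSV promoter fused to a truncated HIV-1 5' LTR drives genomic RNA production in packaging cells. It is followed by the Psi packaging signal, the RRE for Rev-dependent export, a cPPT/CTS element and a Delta-U3 3' LTR. Within this unit, the human U6 RNA polymerase III promoter transcribes the hairpin, which was cloned between AgeI (destroyed) and EcoRI sites.

Downstream, the human PGK promoter and a Kozak sequence drive a long open reading frame divided by E2A and T2A ribosome-skipping peptides. The individual coding regions are not annotated in the feature table. Taken together, the plasmid name, an mCherry primer site between the two 2A elements, and the puromycin marker suggest a luciferase–E2A–mCherry–T2A–puromycin resistance arrangement, though this order is inferred.

Such a cassette would let transduced mammalian cells be selected with puromycin, seen by red fluorescence and tracked by bioluminescence. The associated publication concerns miR-211 and tumour suppression in melanoma.
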