LOCUS       Exported 9529 bp ds-DNA circular SYN 12-MAY-2021
DEFINITION  synthetic circular DNA
ACCESSION   .
VERSION     .
KEYWORDS    PLKO-mcherry-luc-puro-shSCR
SOURCE      synthetic DNA construct
  ORGANISM  synthetic DNA construct
REFERENCE   1 (bases 1 to 9529)
  AUTHORS   Levy C, Khaled M, Iliopoulos D, Janas MM, Schubert S, Pinner S, Chen
            PH, Li S, Fletcher AL, Yokoyama S, Scott KL, Garraway LA, Song JS,
            Granter SR, Turley SJ, Fisher DE, Novina CD
  TITLE     Intronic miR-211 assumes the tumor suppressive function of its host
            gene in melanoma.
  JOURNAL   Mol Cell. 2010 Dec 10. 40(5):841-9.
  PUBMED    21109473
REFERENCE   2 (bases 1 to 9529)
  AUTHORS   .
  TITLE     Direct Submission
  JOURNAL   Exported May 12, 2021 from SnapGene Server 1.1.58
            http://www.snapgene.com
FEATURES             Location/Qualifiers
     source          1..9529
                     /organism="synthetic DNA construct"
                     /mol_type="other DNA"
     protein_bind    1..22
                     /label=CAP binding site
                     /bound_moiety="E. coli catabolite activator protein"
                     /note="CAP binding activates transcription in the presence
                     of cAMP."
     promoter        37..67
                     /label=lac promoter
                     /note="promoter for the E. coli lac operon"
     protein_bind    75..91
                     /label=lac operator
                     /bound_moiety="lac repressor encoded by lacI"
                     /note="The lac repressor binds to the lac operator to
                     inhibit transcription in E. coli. This inhibition can be
                     relieved by adding lactose or
                     isopropyl-beta-D-thiogalactopyranoside (IPTG)."
     primer_bind     80..102
                     /label=M13/pUC Reverse
                     /note="In lacZ gene"
     primer_bind     99..115
                     /label=M13 rev
                     /note="common sequencing primer, one of multiple similar
                     variants"
     primer_bind     99..115
                     /label=M13 Reverse
                     /note="In lacZ gene. Also called M13-rev"
     primer_bind     134..154
                     /label=T3
                     /note="T3 promoter, forward primer"
     promoter        136..154
                     /label=T3 promoter
                     /note="promoter for bacteriophage T3 RNA polymerase"
     promoter        182..408
                     /label=RSV promoter
                     /note="Rous sarcoma virus enhancer/promoter"
     LTR             409..589
                     /label=5' LTR (truncated)
                     /note="truncated 5' long terminal repeat (LTR) from HIV-1"
     misc_feature    636..761
                     /label=HIV-1 Psi
                     /note="packaging signal of human immunodeficiency virus
                     type 1"
     misc_feature    1254..1487
                     /label=RRE
                     /note="The Rev response element (RRE) of HIV-1 allows for
                     Rev-dependent mRNA export from the nucleus to the
                     cytoplasm."
     CDS             1672..1716
                     /codon_start=1
                     /product="antigenic peptide corresponding to amino acids
                     655 to 669 of the HIV envelope protein gp41 (Lutje Hulsik
                     et al., 2013)"
                     /label=gp41 peptide
                     /note="recognized by the 2H10 single-chain llama nanobody"
                     /translation="KNEQELLELDKWASL"
     promoter        2014..2254
                     /label=U6 promoter
                     /note="RNA polymerase III promoter for human U6 snRNA"
     primer_bind     2014..2034
                     /label=hU6-F
                     /note="Human U6 promoter, forward primer"
     primer_bind     2185..2204
                     /label=LKO.1 5'
                     /note="Human U6 promoter, forward primer"
     misc_feature    2359..2476
                     /label=cPPT/CTS
                     /note="central polypurine tract and central termination
                     sequence of HIV-1"
     promoter        2525..3035
                     /label=hPGK promoter
                     /note="human phosphoglycerate kinase 1 promoter"
     primer_bind     2954..2972
                     /label=hPGK-F
                     /note="Human PGK promoter, forward primer"
     regulatory      3044..3053
                     /regulatory_class="other"
                     /note="vertebrate consensus sequence for strong initiation
                     of translation (Kozak, 1987)"
     CDS             4709..4768
                     /codon_start=1
                     /product="2A peptide from equine rhinitis A virus
                     polyprotein"
                     /label=E2A
                     /note="Eukaryotic ribosomes fail to insert a peptide bond
                     between the Gly and Pro residues, yielding separate
                     polypeptides."
                     /translation="QCTNYALLKLAGDVESNPGP"
     primer_bind     complement(4920..4938)
                     /label=mCherry-R
                     /note="mCherry, reverse primer"
     CDS             5498..5551
                     /codon_start=1
                     /product="2A peptide from Thosea asigna virus capsid
                     protein"
                     /label=T2A
                     /note="Eukaryotic ribosomes fail to insert a peptide bond
                     between the Gly and Pro residues, yielding separate
                     polypeptides."
                     /translation="EGRGSLLTCGDVEENPGP"
     LTR             6229..6462
                     /label=3' LTR (Delta-U3)
                     /note="self-inactivating 3' long terminal repeat (LTR) from
                     HIV-1"
     polyA_signal    6534..6655
                     /label=SV40 poly(A) signal
                     /note="SV40 polyadenylation signal"
     primer_bind     complement(6571..6590)
                     /label=SV40pA-R
                     /note="SV40 polyA, reverse primer"
     primer_bind     6625..6644
                     /label=EBV-rev
                     /note="SV40 polyA terminator, reverse primer"
     rep_origin      6695..6830
                     /label=SV40 ori
                     /note="SV40 origin of replication"
     primer_bind     6757..6776
                     /label=SV40pro-F
                     /note="SV40 promoter/origin, forward primer"
     primer_bind     complement(6850..6869)
                     /label=T7
                     /note="T7 promoter, forward primer"
     promoter        complement(6851..6869)
                     /label=T7 promoter
                     /note="promoter for bacteriophage T7 RNA polymerase"
     primer_bind     complement(6879..6896)
                     /label=M13 Forward
                     /note="In lacZ gene. Also called M13-F20 or M13 (-21)
                     Forward"
     primer_bind     complement(6879..6895)
                     /label=M13 fwd
                     /note="common sequencing primer, one of multiple similar
                     variants"
     primer_bind     complement(6888..6910)
                     /label=M13/pUC Forward
                     /note="In lacZ gene"
     rep_origin      7037..7492
                     /direction=RIGHT
                     /label=f1 ori
                     /note="f1 bacteriophage origin of replication; arrow
                     indicates direction of (+) strand synthesis"
     primer_bind     complement(7124..7143)
                     /label=F1ori-R
                     /note="F1 origin, reverse primer"
     primer_bind     7334..7355
                     /label=F1ori-F
                     /note="F1 origin, forward primer"
     promoter        7518..7622
                     /gene="bla"
                     /label=AmpR promoter
     CDS             7623..8483
                     /codon_start=1
                     /gene="bla"
                     /product="beta-lactamase"
                     /label=AmpR
                     /note="confers resistance to ampicillin, carbenicillin, and
                     related antibiotics"
                     /translation="MSIQHFRVALIPFFAAFCLPVFAHPETLVKVKDAEDQLGARVGYI
                     ELDLNSGKILESFRPEERFPMMSTFKVLLCGAVLSRIDAGQEQLGRRIHYSQNDLVEYS
                     PVTEKHLTDGMTVRELCSAAITMSDNTAANLLLTTIGGPKELTAFLHNMGDHVTRLDRW
                     EPELNEAIPNDERDTTMPVAMATTLRKLLTGELLTLASRQQLIDWMEADKVAGPLLRSA
                     LPAGWFIADKSGAGERGSRGIIAALGPDGKPSRIVVIYTTGSQATMDERNRQIAEIGAS
                     LIKHW"
     primer_bind     complement(7841..7860)
                     /label=Amp-R
                     /note="Ampicillin resistance gene, reverse primer"
     rep_origin      8654..9242
                     /direction=RIGHT
                     /label=ori
                     /note="high-copy-number ColE1/pMB1/pBR322/pUC origin of
                     replication"
     primer_bind     9143..9162
                     /label=pBR322ori-F
                     /note="pBR322 origin, forward primer"
     primer_bind     9396..9413
                     /label=L4440
                     /note="L4440 vector, forward primer"
ORIGIN
        1 taatgtgagt tagctcactc attaggcacc ccaggcttta cactttatgc ttccggctcg
       61 tatgttgtgt ggaattgtga gcggataaca atttcacaca ggaaacagct atgaccatga
      121 ttacgccaag cgcgcaatta accctcacta aagggaacaa aagctggagc tgcaagctta
      181 atgtagtctt atgcaatact cttgtagtct tgcaacatgg taacgatgag ttagcaacat
      241 gccttacaag gagagaaaaa gcaccgtgca tgccgattgg tggaagtaag gtggtacgat
      301 cgtgccttat taggaaggca acagacgggt ctgacatgga ttggacgaac cactgaattg
      361 ccgcattgca gagatattgt atttaagtgc ctagctcgat acataaacgg gtctctctgg
      421 ttagaccaga tctgagcctg ggagctctct ggctaactag ggaacccact gcttaagcct
      481 caataaagct tgccttgagt gcttcaagta gtgtgtgccc gtctgttgtg tgactctggt
      541 aactagagat ccctcagacc cttttagtca gtgtggaaaa tctctagcag tggcgcccga
      601 acagggactt gaaagcgaaa gggaaaccag aggagctctc tcgacgcagg actcggcttg
      661 ctgaagcgcg cacggcaaga ggcgaggggc ggcgactggt gagtacgcca aaaattttga
      721 ctagcggagg ctagaaggag agagatgggt gcgagagcgt cagtattaag cgggggagaa
      781 ttagatcgcg atgggaaaaa attcggttaa ggccaggggg aaagaaaaaa tataaattaa
      841 aacatatagt atgggcaagc agggagctag aacgattcgc agttaatcct ggcctgttag
      901 aaacatcaga aggctgtaga caaatactgg gacagctaca accatccctt cagacaggat
      961 cagaagaact tagatcatta tataatacag tagcaaccct ctattgtgtg catcaaagga
     1021 tagagataaa agacaccaag gaagctttag acaagataga ggaagagcaa aacaaaagta
     1081 agaccaccgc acagcaagcg gccgctgatc ttcagacctg gaggaggaga tatgagggac
     1141 aattggagaa gtgaattata taaatataaa gtagtaaaaa ttgaaccatt aggagtagca
     1201 cccaccaagg caaagagaag agtggtgcag agagaaaaaa gagcagtggg aataggagct
     1261 ttgttccttg ggttcttggg agcagcagga agcactatgg gcgcagcgtc aatgacgctg
     1321 acggtacagg ccagacaatt attgtctggt atagtgcagc agcagaacaa tttgctgagg
     1381 gctattgagg cgcaacagca tctgttgcaa ctcacagtct ggggcatcaa gcagctccag
     1441 gcaagaatcc tggctgtgga aagataccta aaggatcaac agctcctggg gatttggggt
     1501 tgctctggaa aactcatttg caccactgct gtgccttgga atgctagttg gagtaataaa
     1561 tctctggaac agatttggaa tcacacgacc tggatggagt gggacagaga aattaacaat
     1621 tacacaagct taatacactc cttaattgaa gaatcgcaaa accagcaaga aaagaatgaa
     1681 caagaattat tggaattaga taaatgggca agtttgtgga attggtttaa cataacaaat
     1741 tggctgtggt atataaaatt attcataatg atagtaggag gcttggtagg tttaagaata
     1801 gtttttgctg tactttctat agtgaataga gttaggcagg gatattcacc attatcgttt
     1861 cagacccacc tcccaacccc gaggggaccc gacaggcccg aaggaataga agaagaaggt
     1921 ggagagagag acagagacag atccattcga ttagtgaacg gatctcgacg gtatcgatca
     1981 cgagactagc ctcgagcggc cgcccccttc accgagggcc tatttcccat gattccttca
     2041 tatttgcata tacgatacaa ggctgttaga gagataattg gaattaattt gactgtaaac
     2101 acaaagatat tagtacaaaa tacgtgacgt agaaagtaat aatttcttgg gtagtttgca
     2161 gttttaaaat tatgttttaa aatggactat catatgctta ccgtaacttg aaagtatttc
     2221 gatttcttgg ctttatatat cttgtggaaa ggacgaaaca ccggaattct ccgaacgtgt
     2281 cacgtctcga gacgtgacac gttcggagaa tttttttgaa ttctcgacct cgagacaaat
     2341 ggcagtattc atccacaatt ttaaaagaaa aggggggatt ggggggtaca gtgcagggga
     2401 aagaatagta gacataatag caacagacat acaaactaaa gaattacaaa aacaaattac
     2461 aaaaattcaa aattttcggg tttattacag ggacagcaga gatccacttt ggccgcggct
     2521 cgagggggtt ggggttgcgc cttttccaag gcagccctgg gtttgcgcag ggacgcggct
     2581 gctctgggcg tggttccggg aaacgcagcg gcgccgaccc tgggtctcgc acattcttca
     2641 cgtccgttcg cagcgtcacc cggatcttcg ccgctaccct tgtgggcccc ccggcgacgc
     2701 ttcctgctcc gcccctaagt cgggaaggtt ccttgcggtt cgcggcgtgc cggacgtgac
     2761 aaacggaagc cgcacgtctc actagtaccc tcgcagacgg acagcgccag ggagcaatgg
     2821 cagcgcgccg accgcgatgg gctgtggcca atagcggctg ctcagcaggg cgcgccgaga
     2881 gcagcggccg ggaaggggcg gtgcgggagg cggggtgtgg ggcggtagtg tgggccctgt
     2941 tcctgcccgc gcggtgttcc gcattctgca agcctccgga gcgcacgtcg gcagtcggct
     3001 ccctcgttga ccgaatcacc gacctctctc cccaggggga tccgccacca tggaagatgc
     3061 caagaacatc aagaaaggcc ctgccccctt ctaccccctg gaagatggca cagccggcga
     3121 gcagctgcac aaggccatga agagatacgc cctcgtccct ggaacaatcg ccttcaccga
     3181 cgcccacatc gaggtggaca tcacctacgc cgagtacttc gagatgagcg tgcggctggc
     3241 cgaggccatg aaacgctacg gcctgaacac caaccaccgg atcgtggtgt gcagcgagaa
     3301 cagcctgcag ttcttcatgc ccgtgctggg cgccctgttc atcggcgtgg ccgtggcccc
     3361 tgccaacgac atctacaacg agcgggagct gctgaacagc atgggcatca gccagcccac
     3421 cgtggtgttc gtgagcaaga agggcctgca gaaaatcctg aacgtgcaga agaagctgcc
     3481 catcatccag aaaatcatca tcatggacag caagaccgac taccagggct tccagagcat
     3541 gtacaccttc gtgaccagcc acctgccccc tggcttcaac gagtacgact tcgtgcccga
     3601 gagcttcgac agggacaaga ccatcgccct gatcatgaac agcagcggca gcaccggcct
     3661 gcctaaaggc gtggccctgc ctcaccggac cgcctgcgtg cggttcagcc acgcccggga
     3721 ccccatcttc ggcaaccaga tcatccccga caccgccatc ctgagcgtgg tgcccttcca
     3781 ccacggcttc ggcatgttca ccaccctggg ctacctgatc tgcggcttcc gggtggtgct
     3841 gatgtatcgg ttcgaggaag agctgttcct gcggagcctg caggactaca agatccagag
     3901 cgccctgctg gtgcccaccc tgttcagctt tttcgccaag agcaccctga tcgacaagta
     3961 cgacctgagc aacctgcacg agatcgccag cggcggagcc cccctgagca aagaagtggg
     4021 cgaagccgtc gccaagcggt tccacctgcc cggcatccgg cagggctatg gcctgaccga
     4081 gaccacaagc gccattctga tcacccccga gggcgacgac aagcctggcg ccgtgggcaa
     4141 ggtggtgcct ttcttcgagg ccaaggtggt ggacctggac accggcaaga ccctgggcgt
     4201 gaaccagcgg ggcgagctgt gcgtgagggg ccccatgatc atgagcggct acgtgaacaa
     4261 ccccgaggcc accaacgccc tgattgacaa ggacggctgg ctgcacagcg gcgacatcgc
     4321 ctactgggac gaggacgagc acttcttcat cgtggaccgg ctgaagagcc tgatcaagta
     4381 caagggctac caggtggccc cagccgagct ggaaagcatc ctgctgcagc accccaacat
     4441 cttcgacgcc ggggtggccg gcctgcccga cgatgacgcc ggcgagctgc ctgccgccgt
     4501 ggtggtcctc gaacatggca aaaccatgac cgagaaagaa atcgtggact acgtggccag
     4561 ccaggtgacc accgccaaga agctgagagg cggcgtcgtg tttgtggacg aggtgcccaa
     4621 gggcctgacc ggcaagctgg acgcccggaa gatccgggag atcctgatta aggccaagaa
     4681 gggcggcaag atcgccgtgg gctccggcca gtgcaccaac tacgccctgc tgaagctggc
     4741 cggcgacgtg gagagcaacc ctggcccttt cgaaatggtg tccaagggcg aagaggacaa
     4801 catggccatc atcaaagagt ttatgcggtt caaggtgcac atggaaggca gcgtgaacgg
     4861 ccacgagttc gagatcgagg gcgagggcga aggcaggccc tacgagggca cccagaccgc
     4921 caagctgaag gtgaccaagg gcggacctct gcccttcgcc tgggacatcc tgagccccca
     4981 gttcatgtac ggcagcaagg cctacgtgaa gcaccccgcc gacatccccg actacctgaa
     5041 gctgtccttc cccgagggct tcaagtggga gcgggtgatg aacttcgagg acggcggggt
     5101 ggtgaccgtg acccaggata gctccctgca ggacggcgag ttcatctaca aggtgaaact
     5161 gcggggcacc aacttcccca gcgacggccc cgtgatgcag aaaaagacaa tgggctggga
     5221 ggccagcagc gagcggatgt accccgagga tggcgccctg aagggcgaga tcaagcagcg
     5281 gctgaagctg aaggacggcg gccactacga cgccgaggtg aaaaccacct acaaggccaa
     5341 aaagcccgtg cagctgcctg gcgcctacaa cgtgaacatc aagctggata tcaccagcca
     5401 caacgaggac tacaccatcg tggagcagta cgagcgggcc gagggcagac acagcaccgg
     5461 cggcatggac gagctgtaca agctcagcgg cagcggcgag ggcagaggca gcctgctgac
     5521 ctgcggcgat gtggaggaaa acccaggccc aatgaccgag tacaagccta ccgtgaggct
     5581 ggccacccgg gacgacgtgc ccagagccgt gaggacactg gccgccgcct tcgccgacta
     5641 ccccgccacc cggcacaccg tggaccccga ccggcacatc gagcgggtga ccgagctgca
     5701 ggaactgttc ctgaccagag tgggcctgga tatcggcaaa gtgtgggtgg ccgacgacgg
     5761 agccgccgtg gccgtgtgga ccacccccga gtccgtggag gccggagccg tgtttgccga
     5821 gatcggcccc aggatggccg agctgtccgg cagcaggctg gccgcccagc agcagatgga
     5881 aggcctgctg gcccctcacc ggcccaaaga gcccgcctgg ttcctggcca ccgtgggcgt
     5941 gagccccgac caccagggca agggcctggg cagcgccgtg gtgctgccag gcgtggaagc
     6001 cgccgagagg gccggagtgc ccgccttcct ggaaaccagc gcccccagga acctgccctt
     6061 ctacgagcgg ctgggcttta ccgtgaccgc cgacgtggag gtgccagagg gccccaggac
     6121 ctggtgcatg acccggaagc caggcgcctg agaattgggt acctttaaga ccaatgactt
     6181 acaaggcagc tgtagatctt agccactttt taaaagaaaa ggggggactg gaagggctaa
     6241 ttcactccca acgaagacaa gatctgcttt ttgcttgtac tgggtctctc tggttagacc
     6301 agatctgagc ctgggagctc tctggctaac tagggaaccc actgcttaag cctcaataaa
     6361 gcttgccttg agtgcttcaa gtagtgtgtg cccgtctgtt gtgtgactct ggtaactaga
     6421 gatccctcag acccttttag tcagtgtgga aaatctctag cagtagtagt tcatgtcatc
     6481 ttattattca gtatttataa cttgcaaaga aatgaatatc agagagtgag aggaacttgt
     6541 ttattgcagc ttataatggt tacaaataaa gcaatagcat cacaaatttc acaaataaag
     6601 catttttttc actgcattct agttgtggtt tgtccaaact catcaatgta tcttatcatg
     6661 tctggctcta gctatcccgc ccctaactcc gcccatcccg cccctaactc cgcccagttc
     6721 cgcccattct ccgccccatg gctgactaat tttttttatt tatgcagagg ccgaggccgc
     6781 ctcggcctct gagctattcc agaagtagtg aggaggcttt tttggaggcc tagggacgta
     6841 cccaattcgc cctatagtga gtcgtattac gcgcgctcac tggccgtcgt tttacaacgt
     6901 cgtgactggg aaaaccctgg cgttacccaa cttaatcgcc ttgcagcaca tccccctttc
     6961 gccagctggc gtaatagcga agaggcccgc accgatcgcc cttcccaaca gttgcgcagc
     7021 ctgaatggcg aatgggnnnn nnnnnnnnnn nnnnnnnnnn nnnnnnnnnn nnnnnnnnnn
     7081 nnnnnnnnnn nnnnnnnnnn nnnnnnnnnn nnnnnnnnnn nnnnnnnnnn nnnnnnnnnn
     7141 nnnnnnnnnn nnnnnnnnnn cnnnnnnnnn nnnnnnnnnn nnnnnnnnnn nnnnnnnnnn
     7201 nnnnnnnnnn nnnnnnnnnn nnnnnnnnnn nnnnnnnnnn nnnnnnnnnn nnannnnnnn
     7261 nnnnnnnnnn nnnnnnnnnn nnnnnnnnnn nnnnnnnnnn nncctttgac gttggagtcc
     7321 acgttcttta atagtggact cttgttccaa actggaacaa cactcaaccc tatctcggtc
     7381 tattcttttg atttataagg gattttgccg atttcggcct attggttaaa aaatgagctg
     7441 atttaacaaa aatttaacgc gaattttaac aaaatattaa cgcttacaat ttaggtggca
     7501 cttttcgggg aaatgtgcgc ggaaccccta tttgtttatt tttctaaata cattcaaata
     7561 tgtatccgct catgagacaa taaccctgat aaatgcttca ataatattga aaaaggaaga
     7621 gtatgagtat tcaacatttc cgtgtcgccc ttattccctt ttttgcggca ttttgccttc
     7681 ctgtttttgc tcacccagaa acgctggtga aagtaaaaga tgctgaagat cagttgggtg
     7741 cacgagtggg ttacatcgaa ctggatctca acagcggtaa gatccttgag agttttcgcc
     7801 ccgaagaacg ttttccaatg atgagcactt ttaaagttct gctatgtggc gcggtattat
     7861 cccgtattga cgccgggcaa gagcaactcg gtcgccgcat acactattct cagaatgact
     7921 tggttgagta ctcaccagtc acagaaaagc atcttacgga tggcatgaca gtaagagaat
     7981 tatgcagtgc tgccataacc atgagtgata acactgcggc caacttactt ctgacaacga
     8041 tcggaggacc gaaggagcta accgcttttt tgcacaacat gggggatcat gtaactcgcc
     8101 ttgatcgttg ggaaccggag ctgaatgaag ccataccaaa cgacgagcgt gacaccacga
     8161 tgcctgtagc aatggcaaca acgttgcgca aactattaac tggcgaacta cttactctag
     8221 cttcccggca acaattaata gactggatgg aggcggataa agttgcagga ccacttctgc
     8281 gctcggccct tccggctggc tggtttattg ctgataaatc tggagccggt gagcgtgggt
     8341 ctcgcggtat cattgcagca ctggggccag atggtaagcc ctcccgtatc gtagttatct
     8401 acacgacggg gagtcaggca actatggatg aacgaaatag acagatcgct gagataggtg
     8461 cctcactgat taagcattgg taactgtcag accaagttta ctcatatata ctttagattg
     8521 atttaaaact tcatttttaa tttaaaagga tctaggtgaa gatccttttt gataatctca
     8581 tgaccaaaat cccttaacgt gagttttcgt tccactgagc gtcagacccc gtagaaaaga
     8641 tcaaaggatc ttcttgagat cctttttttc tgcgcgtaat ctgctgcttg caaacaaaaa
     8701 aaccaccgct accagcggtg gtttgtttgc cggatcaaga gctaccaact ctttttccga
     8761 aggtaactgg cttcagcaga gcgcagatac caaatactgt tcttctagtg tagccgtagt
     8821 taggccacca cttcaagaac tctgtagcac cgcctacata cctcgctctg ctaatcctgt
     8881 taccagtggc tgctgccagt ggcgataagt cgtgtcttac cgggttggac tcaagacgat
     8941 agttaccgga taaggcgcag cggtcgggct gaacgggggg ttcgtgcaca cagcccagct
     9001 tggagcgaac gacctacacc gaactgagat acctacagcg tgagctatga gaaagcgcca
     9061 cgcttcccga agggagaaag gcggacaggt atccggtaag cggcagggtc ggaacaggag
     9121 agcgcacgag ggagcttcca gggggaaacg cctggtatct ttatagtcct gtcgggtttc
     9181 gccacctctg acttgagcgt cgatttttgt gatgctcgtc aggggggcgg agcctatgga
     9241 aaaacgccag caacgcggcc tttttacggt tcctggcctt ttgctggcct tttgctcaca
     9301 tgttctttcc tgcgttatcc cctgattctg tggataaccg tattaccgcc tttgagtgag
     9361 ctgataccgc tcgccgcagc cgaacgaccg agcgcagcga gtcagtgagc gaggaagcgg
     9421 aagagcgccc aatacgcaaa ccgcctctcc ccgcgcgttg gccgattcat taatgcagct
     9481 ggcacgacag gtttcccgac tggaaagcgg gcagtgagcg caacgcaat
//
