>Addgene plasmid #29780 | PLKO-mcherry-luc-puro-shSCR | addgene partial sequence | sequence record 35082 | 29780 with hU6-F
CTGTTAGAGAGATAATTGGAATTAATTTGACTGTAAACACAAAGATATTAGTACAAAATACGTGACGTAG
AAAGTAATAATTTCTTGGGTAGTTTGCAGTTTTAAAATTATGTTTTAAAATGGACTATCATATGCTTACC
GTAACTTGAAAGTATTTCGATTTCTTGGCTTTATATATCTTGTGGAAAGGACGAAACACCGGAATTCTCC
GAACGTGTCACGTCTCGAGACGTGACACGTTCGGAGAATTTTTTTGAATTCTCGACCTCGAGACAAATGG
CAGTATTCATCCACAATTTTAAAAGAAAAGGGGGGATTGGGGGGTACAGTGCAGGGGAAAGAATAGTAGA
CATAATAGCAACAGACATACAAACTAAAGAATTACAAAAACAAATTACAAAAATTCAAAATTTTCGGGTT
TATTACAGGGACAGCAGAGATCCACTTTGGCCGCGGCTCGAGGGGGTTGGGGTTGCGCCTTTTCCAAGGC
AGCCCTGGGTTTGCGCAGGGACGCGGCTGCTCTGGGCGTGGTTCCGGGAAACGCAGCGGCGCCGACCCTG
GGTCTCGCACATTCTTCACGTCCGTTCGCAGCGTCACCCGGATCTTCGCCGCTACCCTTGTGGGCCCCCC
GGCGACGCTTCCTGCTCCGCCCCTAAGTCG
